Addgene plasmid #72743: pAWp7-11
Purpose: pFUGW-UBCp-RFP-[miR-128 sensor]-CMVp-GFP-[miR-124]
Depositing lab: Timothy Lu. Depositing organization: Massachusetts Institute of Technology. Publication: Massively parallel high-order combinatorial genetics in human cells. Wong AS, Choi GC, Cheng AA, Purcell O, Lu TK. Nat Biotechnol. 2015 Sep;33(9):952-61. doi: 10.1038/nbt.3326. Epub 2015 Aug 17. PubMed 26280411.
Backbone
  Vector backbone: pFUGW
  Vector type: Lentiviral
Growth in bacteria
  Bacterial resistance: Ampicillin, 100 μg/mL
  Growth temperature: 37°C
  Growth strain: Stbl3
  Copy number: Unknown
Gene/Insert
  Gene/Insert name: UBCp-RFP-[miR-128 sensor]-CMVp-GFP-[miR-124]
Terms and licenses: Academic/Nonprofit Terms; Industry Terms: Not Available to Industry
How to cite: pAWp7-11 was a gift from Timothy Lu (Addgene plasmid # 72743 ; http://n2t.net/addgene:72743 ; RRID:Addgene_72743)
