[The description below was written by a language model from this plasmid's Addgene catalogue record and pLannotate feature annotations shown in this document.]
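Description:
pAWp7-11 is a lentiviral transfer plasmid built on the pFUGW backbone that carries a two-colour reporter for measuring microRNA activity in mammalian cells. It is maintained in E. coli through a high-copy ColE1/pUC-type origin with ampicillin resistance (AmpR). The backbone also contains an f1 origin and an SV40/EM7-driven BleoR cassette, which sits outside the packaged region. The viral portion has the usual HIV-1-derived layout. A CMV enhancer/promoter is fused to a truncated 5' LTR to drive genomic RNA production in packaging cells, followed by the Ψ packaging signal with a gag fragment, the RRE for Rev-dependent export, and the cPPT/CTS. After the payload come a WPRE and a truncated 3' LTR, with a bGH polyadenylation signal downstream.

The payload consists of two tandem expression units. The human ubiquitin C promoter drives TurboRFP, and according to the catalogue description a miR-128 sensor follows this reading frame. The sensor is not annotated in the feature table but presumably lies in the gap between TurboRFP and the second promoter. Such sensors normally consist of microRNA target sites in the 3' UTR, so that the cognate microRNA lowers RFP output. The second unit uses a CMV enhancer/promoter to express EGFP, with a mir-124 precursor embedded downstream of the coding sequence, so GFP marks cells expressing that microRNA.

Because the expressed microRNA (miR-124) does not match the sensor (miR-128), this construct would plausibly serve as a mismatched specificity control among sensor/microRNA pairings, although the record does not say so. The associated work concerns massively parallel combinatorial genetics in human cells.
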