Features (pLannotate 1.2.2; 34 found; start..end, strand, type, name):
      1..20      +  misc_feature   MCS (fragment): pBluescript multiple cloning site
     20..608     +  misc_feature   WPRE: woodchuck hepatitis virus posttranscriptional regulatory element
    545..1126    +  CDS            nef (fragment): NEF_HV1H2 - Experimental evidence at protein level: Swiss-Prot protein existence level 1. Extracellular Nef protein targets CD4(+) T-lymphocytes for apoptosis by interacting with CXCR4 surface receptors. From Human immunodeficiency virus type 1 group M subtype B (isolate HXB2) (HIV-1).
   1133..1313    +  LTR            5' LTR (truncated): truncated 5' long terminal repeat (LTR) from HIV-1
   1345..1569    +  polyA_signal   bGH poly(A) signal: bovine growth hormone polyadenylation signal
   1573..1594    +  promoter       SV40 promoter (fragment): SV40 enhancer and early promoter
   1615..2043    +  rep_origin     f1 ori (sequence partly withheld): f1 bacteriophage origin of replication; arrow indicates direction of (+) strand synthesis
   2057..2386    +  promoter       SV40 promoter: SV40 enhancer and early promoter
   2434..2481    +  promoter       EM7 promoter: synthetic bacterial promoter&nbsp
   2500..2874    +  CDS            BleoR: antibiotic-binding protein; Sh ble from Streptoalloteichus hindustanus; confers resistance to bleomycin, phleomycin, and Zeocin™
   2884..3009    +  CDS            ble (fragment): BLE_KLEPN - Experimental evidence at protein level: Swiss-Prot protein existence level 1. Binding protein with a strong affinity to the bleomycin family of antibiotics. Binds to CL990; an antimitotic-antibiotic compound. From Klebsiella pneumoniae.
   3004..3125    +  polyA_signal   SV40 poly(A) signal: SV40 polyadenylation signal
   3196..3218    -  protein_bind   lac operator (fragment): The lac repressor binds to the lac operator to inhibit transcription in E. coli. This inhibition can be relieved by adding lactose or isopropyl-β-D-thiogalactopyranoside (IPTG). lac repressor encoded by lacI
   3222..3252    -  promoter       lac promoter: promoter for the E. coli lac operon
   3267..3288    -  protein_bind   CAP binding site: CAP binding activates transcription in the presence of cAMP. E. coli catabolite activator protein
   3301..3393    -  CDS            lacI (fragment): lac repressor; lacI; The lac repressor binds to the lac operator to inhibit transcription in E. coli. This inhibition can be relieved by adding lactose or isopropyl-β-D-thiogalactopyranoside (IPTG).
   3576..4164    -  rep_origin     ori: high-copy-number ColE1/pMB1/pBR322/pUC origin of replication
   4335..5195    -  CDS            AmpR: β-lactamase; bla; confers resistance to ampicillin, carbenicillin, and related antibiotics
   5196..5300    -  promoter       AmpR promoter: bla
   5359..5411    -  misc_feature   bom (fragment): basis of mobility region from pBR322
   5566..5945    +  enhancer       CMV enhancer: human cytomegalovirus immediate early enhancer
   5946..6145    +  promoter       CMV promoter: human cytomegalovirus (CMV) immediate early promoter
   6163..6343    +  LTR            5' LTR (truncated): truncated 5' long terminal repeat (LTR) from HIV-1
   6390..6515    +  misc_feature   HIV-1 Ψ: packaging signal of human immunodeficiency virus type 1
   6499..6862    +  CDS            HIV-1 gag (fragment): gag protein from human immunodeficiency virus 1; gag
   7008..7241    +  misc_feature   RRE: The Rev response element (RRE) of HIV-1 allows for Rev-dependent mRNA export from the nucleus to the cytoplasm.
   7618..7718    +  CDS            Rev (fragment): human immunodeficiency virus 1 (HIV-1) Rev protein; rev; enhances nuclear export of unspliced and incompletely spliced viral mRNAs
   7768..7885    +  misc_feature   cPPT/CTS: central polypurine tract and central termination sequence of HIV-1
   7939..9150    +  promoter       UbC promoter: human ubiquitin C promoter
   9167..9859    +  CDS            TurboRFP: TurboRFP is a basic (constitutively fluorescent) orange fluorescent protein published in 2007, derived from Entacmaea quadricolor. It has low acid sensitivity.
   9984..10363   +  enhancer       CMV enhancer: human cytomegalovirus immediate early enhancer
  10364..10563   +  promoter       CMV promoter: human cytomegalovirus (CMV) immediate early promoter
  10592..11311   +  CDS            EGFP: the original enhanced GFP (Yang et al., 1996) mammalian codon-optimized
  11502..11581   +  ncRNA          mir-124: Accession: RF00239 - mir-124 microRNA precursor family
>Addgene plasmid #72743 | pAWp7-11 | depositor full sequence | sequence record 133526 | pAWp7-11 sequence 11672 bps
CGATATCAAGCTTATCGATAATCAACCTCTGGATTACAAAATTTGTGAAAGATTGACTGGTATTCTTAAC
TATGTTGCTCCTTTTACGCTATGTGGATACGCTGCTTTAATGCCTTTGTATCATGCTATTGCTTCCCGTA
TGGCTTTCATTTTCTCCTCCTTGTATAAATCCTGGTTGCTGTCTCTTTATGAGGAGTTGTGGCCCGTTGT
CAGGCAACGTGGCGTGGTGTGCACTGTGTTTGCTGACGCAACCCCCACTGGTTGGGGCATTGCCACCACC
TGTCAGCTCCTTTCCGGGACTTTCGCTTTCCCCCTCCCTATTGCCACGGCGGAACTCATCGCCGCCTGCC
TTGCCCGCTGCTGGACAGGGGCTCGGCTGTTGGGCACTGACAATTCCGTGGTGTTGTCGGGGAAATCATC
GTCCTTTCCTTGGCTGCTCGCCTGTGTTGCCACCTGGATTCTGCGCGGGACGTCCTTCTGCTACGTCCCT
TCGGCCCTCAATCCAGCGGACCTTCCTTCCCGCGGCCTGCTGCCGGCTCTGCGGCCTCTTCCGCGTCTTC
GCCTTCGCCCTCAGACGAGTCGGATCTCCCTTTGGGCCGCCTCCCCGCATCGATACCGTCGACCTCGAGA
CCTAGAAAAACATGGAGCAATCACAAGTAGCAATACAGCAGCTACCAATGCTGATTGTGCCTGGCTAGAA
GCACAAGAGGAGGAGGAGGTGGGTTTTCCAGTCACACCTCAGGTACCTTTAAGACCAATGACTTACAAGG
CAGCTGTAGATCTTAGCCACTTTTTAAAAGAAAAGGGGGGACTGGAAGGGCTAATTCACTCCCAACGAAG
ACAAGATATCCTTGATCTGTGGATCTACCACACACAAGGCTACTTCCCTGATTGGCAGAACTACACACCA
GGGCCAGGGATCAGATATCCACTGACCTTTGGATGGTGCTACAAGCTAGTACCAGTTGAGCAAGAGAAGG
TAGAAGAAGCCAATGAAGGAGAGAACACCCGCTTGTTACACCCTGTGAGCCTGCATGGGATGGATGACCC
GGAGAGAGAAGTATTAGAGTGGAGGTTTGACAGCCGCCTAGCATTTCATCACATGGCCCGAGAGCTGCAT
CCGGACTGTACTGGGTCTCTCTGGTTAGACCAGATCTGAGCCTGGGAGCTCTCTGGCTAACTAGGGAACC
CACTGCTTAAGCCTCAATAAAGCTTGCCTTGAGTGCTTCAAGTAGTGTGTGCCCGTCTGTTGTGTGACTC
TGGTAACTAGAGATCCCTCAGACCCTTTTAGTCAGTGTGGAAAATCTCTAGCAGGGCCCGTTTAAACCCG
CTGATCAGCCTCGACTGTGCCTTCTAGTTGCCAGCCATCTGTTGTTTGCCCCTCCCCCGTGCCTTCCTTG
ACCCTGGAAGGTGCCACTCCCACTGTCCTTTCCTAATAAAATGAGGAAATTGCATCGCATTGTCTGAGTA
GGTGTCATTCTATTCTGGGGGGTGGGGTGGGGCAGGACAGCAAGGGGGAGGATTGGGAAGACAATAGCAG
GCATGCTGGGGATGCGGTGGGCTCTATGGCTTCTGAGGCGGAAAGAACCAGCTGGGGCTCTAGGGGGTAT
CCCC
[124 nt withheld, positions 1615-1738]
C
[91 nt withheld, positions 1740-1830]
A
[49 nt withheld, positions 1832-1880]
CCTTTGACGTTGGAGTCCACGTTCTTT
[37 nt withheld, positions 1908-1944]
ACCCTATCTCGGTCTATTCTTTTGATTTATAAGGGATTTTGCCGATTTCGGCCTATTGGTTAAAAAATGA
GCTGATTTAACAAAAATTTAACGCGAATTAATTCTGTGGAATGTGTGTCAGTTAGGGTGTGGAAAGTCCC
CAGGCTCCCCAGCAGGCAGAAGTATGCAAAGCATGCATCTCAATTAGTCAGCAACCAGGTGTGGAAAGTC
CCCAGGCTCCCCAGCAGGCAGAAGTATGCAAAGCATGCATCTCAATTAGTCAGCAACCATAGTCCCGCCC
CTAACTCCGCCCATCCCGCCCCTAACTCCGCCCAGTTCCGCCCATTCTCCGCCCCATGGCTGACTAATTT
TTTTTATTTATGCAGAGGCCGAGGCCGCCTCTGCCTCTGAGCTATTCCAGAAGTAGTGAGGAGGCTTTTT
TGGAGGCCTAGGCTTTTGCAAAAAGCTCCCGGGAGCTTGTATATCCATTTTCGGATCTGATCAGCACGTG
TTGACAATTAATCATCGGCATAGTATATCGGCATAGTATAATACGACAAGGTGAGGAACTAAACCATGGC
CAAGTTGACCAGTGCCGTTCCGGTGCTCACCGCGCGCGACGTCGCCGGAGCGGTCGAGTTCTGGACCGAC
CGGCTCGGGTTCTCCCGGGACTTCGTGGAGGACGACTTCGCCGGTGTGGTCCGGGACGACGTGACCCTGT
TCATCAGCGCGGTCCAGGACCAGGTGGTGCCGGACAACACCCTGGCCTGGGTGTGGGTGCGCGGCCTGGA
CGAGCTGTACGCCGAGTGGTCGGAGGTCGTGTCCACGAACTTCCGGGACGCCTCCGGGCCGGCCATGACC
GAGATCGGCGAGCAGCCGTGGGGGCGGGAGTTCGCCCTGCGCGACCCGGCCGGCAACTGCGTGCACTTCG
TGGCCGAGGAGCAGGACTGACACGTGCTACGAGATTTCGATTCCACCGCCGCCTTCTATGAAAGGTTGGG
CTTCGGAATCGTTTTCCGGGACGCCGGCTGGATGATCCTCCAGCGCGGGGATCTCATGCTGGAGTTCTTC
GCCCACCCCAACTTGTTTATTGCAGCTTATAATGGTTACAAATAAAGCAATAGCATCACAAATTTCACAA
ATAAAGCATTTTTTTCACTGCATTCTAGTTGTGGTTTGTCCAAACTCATCAATGTATCTTATCATGTCTG
TATACCGTCGACCTCTAGCTAGAGCTTGGCGTAATCATGGTCATAGCTGTTTCCTGTGTGAAATTGTTAT
CCGCTCACAATTCCACACAACATACGAGCCGGAAGCATAAAGTGTAAAGCCTGGGGTGCCTAATGAGTGA
GCTAACTCACATTAATTGCGTTGCGCTCACTGCCCGCTTTCCAGTCGGGAAACCTGTCGTGCCAGCTGCA
TTAATGAATCGGCCAACGCGCGGGGAGAGGCGGTTTGCGTATTGGGCGCTCTTCCGCTTCCTCGCTCACT
GACTCGCTGCGCTCGGTCGTTCGGCTGCGGCGAGCGGTATCAGCTCACTCAAAGGCGGTAATACGGTTAT
CCACAGAATCAGGGGATAACGCAGGAAAGAACATGTGAGCAAAAGGCCAGCAAAAGGCCAGGAACCGTAA
AAAGGCCGCGTTGCTGGCGTTTTTCCATAGGCTCCGCCCCCCTGACGAGCATCACAAAAATCGACGCTCA
AGTCAGAGGTGGCGAAACCCGACAGGACTATAAAGATACCAGGCGTTTCCCCCTGGAAGCTCCCTCGTGC
GCTCTCCTGTTCCGACCCTGCCGCTTACCGGATACCTGTCCGCCTTTCTCCCTTCGGGAAGCGTGGCGCT
TTCTCATAGCTCACGCTGTAGGTATCTCAGTTCGGTGTAGGTCGTTCGCTCCAAGCTGGGCTGTGTGCAC
GAACCCCCCGTTCAGCCCGACCGCTGCGCCTTATCCGGTAACTATCGTCTTGAGTCCAACCCGGTAAGAC
ACGACTTATCGCCACTGGCAGCAGCCACTGGTAACAGGATTAGCAGAGCGAGGTATGTAGGCGGTGCTAC
AGAGTTCTTGAAGTGGTGGCCTAACTACGGCTACACTAGAAGAACAGTATTTGGTATCTGCGCTCTGCTG
AAGCCAGTTACCTTCGGAAAAAGAGTTGGTAGCTCTTGATCCGGCAAACAAACCACCGCTGGTAGCGGTG
GTTTTTTTGTTTGCAAGCAGCAGATTACGCGCAGAAAAAAAGGATCTCAAGAAGATCCTTTGATCTTTTC
TACGGGGTCTGACGCTCAGTGGAACGAAAACTCACGTTAAGGGATTTTGGTCATGAGATTATCAAAAAGG
ATCTTCACCTAGATCCTTTTAAATTAAAAATGAAGTTTTAAATCAATCTAAAGTATATATGAGTAAACTT
GGTCTGACAGTTACCAATGCTTAATCAGTGAGGCACCTATCTCAGCGATCTGTCTATTTCGTTCATCCAT
AGTTGCCTGACTCCCCGTCGTGTAGATAACTACGATACGGGAGGGCTTACCATCTGGCCCCAGTGCTGCA
ATGATACCGCGAGACCCACGCTCACCGGCTCCAGATTTATCAGCAATAAACCAGCCAGCCGGAAGGGCCG
AGCGCAGAAGTGGTCCTGCAACTTTATCCGCCTCCATCCAGTCTATTAATTGTTGCCGGGAAGCTAGAGT
AAGTAGTTCGCCAGTTAATAGTTTGCGCAACGTTGTTGCCATTGCTACAGGCATCGTGGTGTCACGCTCG
TCGTTTGGTATGGCTTCATTCAGCTCCGGTTCCCAACGATCAAGGCGAGTTACATGATCCCCCATGTTGT
GCAAAAAAGCGGTTAGCTCCTTCGGTCCTCCGATCGTTGTCAGAAGTAAGTTGGCCGCAGTGTTATCACT
CATGGTTATGGCAGCACTGCATAATTCTCTTACTGTCATGCCATCCGTAAGATGCTTTTCTGTGACTGGT
GAGTACTCAACCAAGTCATTCTGAGAATAGTGTATGCGGCGACCGAGTTGCTCTTGCCCGGCGTCAATAC
GGGATAATACCGCGCCACATAGCAGAACTTTAAAAGTGCTCATCATTGGAAAACGTTCTTCGGGGCGAAA
ACTCTCAAGGATCTTACCGCTGTTGAGATCCAGTTCGATGTAACCCACTCGTGCACCCAACTGATCTTCA
GCATCTTTTACTTTCACCAGCGTTTCTGGGTGAGCAAAAACAGGAAGGCAAAATGCCGCAAAAAAGGGAA
TAAGGGCGACACGGAAATGTTGAATACTCATACTCTTCCTTTTTCAATATTATTGAAGCATTTATCAGGG
TTATTGTCTCATGAGCGGATACATATTTGAATGTATTTAGAAAAATAAACAAATAGGGGTTCCGCGCACA
TTTCCCCGAAAAGTGCCACCTGACGTCGACGGATCGGGAGATCTCCCGATCCCCTATGGTGCACTCTCAG
TACAATCTGCTCTGATGCCGCATAGTTAAGCCAGTATCTGCTCCCTGCTTGTGTGTTGGAGGTCGCTGAG
TAGTGCGCGAGCAAAATTTAAGCTACAACAAGGCAAGGCTTGACCGACAATTGCATGAAGAATCTGCTTA
GGGTTAGGCGTTTTGCGCTGCTTCGCGATGTACGGGCCAGATATACGCGTTGACATTGATTATTGACTAG
TTATTAATAGTAATCAATTACGGGGTCATTAGTTCATAGCCCATATATGGAGTTCCGCGTTACATAACTT
ACGGTAAATGGCCCGCCTGGCTGACCGCCCAACGACCCCCGCCCATTGACGTCAATAATGACGTATGTTC
CCATAGTAACGCCAATAGGGACTTTCCATTGACGTCAATGGGTGGAGTATTTACGGTAAACTGCCCACTT
GGCAGTACATCAAGTGTATCATATGCCAAGTACGCCCCCTATTGACGTCAATGACGGTAAATGGCCCGCC
TGGCATTATGCCCAGTACATGACCTTATGGGACTTTCCTACTTGGCAGTACATCTACGTATTAGTCATCG
CTATTACCATGGTGATGCGGTTTTGGCAGTACATCAATGGGCGTGGATAGCGGTTTGACTCACGGGGATT
TCCAAGTCTCCACCCCATTGACGTCAATGGGAGTTTGTTTTGGCACCAAAATCAACGGGACTTTCCAAAA
TGTCGTAACAACTCCGCCCCATTGACGCAAATGGGCGGTAGGCGTGTACGGTGGGAGGTCTATATAAGCA
GCGCGTTTTGCCTGTACTGGGTCTCTCTGGTTAGACCAGATCTGAGCCTGGGAGCTCTCTGGCTAACTAG
GGAACCCACTGCTTAAGCCTCAATAAAGCTTGCCTTGAGTGCTTCAAGTAGTGTGTGCCCGTCTGTTGTG
TGACTCTGGTAACTAGAGATCCCTCAGACCCTTTTAGTCAGTGTGGAAAATCTCTAGCAGTGGCGCCCGA
ACAGGGACTTGAAAGCGAAAGGGAAACCAGAGGAGCTCTCTCGACGCAGGACTCGGCTTGCTGAAGCGCG
CACGGCAAGAGGCGAGGGGCGGCGACTGGTGAGTACGCCAAAAATTTTGACTAGCGGAGGCTAGAAGGAG
AGAGATGGGTGCGAGAGCGTCAGTATTAAGCGGGGGAGAATTAGATCGCGATGGGAAAAAATTCGGTTAA
GGCCAGGGGGAAAGAAAAAATATAAATTAAAACATATAGTATGGGCAAGCAGGGAGCTAGAACGATTCGC
AGTTAATCCTGGCCTGTTAGAAACATCAGAAGGCTGTAGACAAATACTGGGACAGCTACAACCATCCCTT
CAGACAGGATCAGAAGAACTTAGATCATTATATAATACAGTAGCAACCCTCTATTGTGTGCATCAAAGGA
TAGAGATAAAAGACACCAAGGAAGCTTTAGACAAGATAGAGGAAGAGCAAAACAAAAGTAAGACCACCGC
ACAGCAAGCGGCCGCTGATCTTCAGACCTGGAGGAGGAGATATGAGGGACAATTGGAGAAGTGAATTATA
TAAATATAAAGTAGTAAAAATTGAACCATTAGGAGTAGCACCCACCAAGGCAAAGAGAAGAGTGGTGCAG
AGAGAAAAAAGAGCAGTGGGAATAGGAGCTTTGTTCCTTGGGTTCTTGGGAGCAGCAGGAAGCACTATGG
GCGCAGCGTCAATGACGCTGACGGTACAGGCCAGACAATTATTGTCTGGTATAGTGCAGCAGCAGAACAA
TTTGCTGAGGGCTATTGAGGCGCAACAGCATCTGTTGCAACTCACAGTCTGGGGCATCAAGCAGCTCCAG
GCAAGAATCCTGGCTGTGGAAAGATACCTAAAGGATCAACAGCTCCTGGGGATTTGGGGTTGCTCTGGAA
AACTCATTTGCACCACTGCTGTGCCTTGGAATGCTAGTTGGAGTAATAAATCTCTGGAACAGATTTGGAA
TCACACGACCTGGATGGAGTGGGACAGAGAAATTAACAATTACACAAGCTTAATACACTCCTTAATTGAA
GAATCGCAAAACCAGCAAGAAAAGAATGAACAAGAATTATTGGAATTAGATAAATGGGCAAGTTTGTGGA
ATTGGTTTAACATAACAAATTGGCTGTGGTATATAAAATTATTCATAATGATAGTAGGAGGCTTGGTAGG
TTTAAGAATAGTTTTTGCTGTACTTTCTATAGTGAATAGAGTTAGGCAGGGATATTCACCATTATCGTTT
CAGACCCACCTCCCAACCCCGAGGGGACCCGACAGGCCCGAAGGAATAGAAGAAGAAGGTGGAGAGAGAG
ACAGAGACAGATCCATTCGATTAGTGAACGGATCGGCACTGCGTGCGCCAATTCTGCAGACAAATGGCAG
TATTCATCCACAATTTTAAAAGAAAAGGGGGGATTGGGGGGTACAGTGCAGGGGAAAGAATAGTAGACAT
AATAGCAACAGACATACAAACTAAAGAATTACAAAAACAAATTACAAAAATTCAAAATTTTCGGGTTTAT
TACAGGGACAGCAGAGATCCAGTTTGGTTAATTAAGGGTGCAGCGGCCTCCGCGCCGGGTTTTGGCGCCT
CCCGCGGGCGCCCCCCTCCTCACGGCGAGCGCTGCCACGTCAGACGAAGGGCGCAGCGAGCGTCCTGATC
CTTCCGCCCGGACGCTCAGGACAGCGGCCCGCTGCTCATAAGACTCGGCCTTAGAACCCCAGTATCAGCA
GAAGGACATTTTAGGACGGGACTTGGGTGACTCTAGGGCACTGGTTTTCTTTCCAGAGAGCGGAACAGGC
GAGGAAAAGTAGTCCCTTCTCGGCGATTCTGCGGAGGGATCTCCGTGGGGCGGTGAACGCCGATGATTAT
ATAAGGACGCGCCGGGTGTGGCACAGCTAGTTCCGTCGCAGCCGGGATTTGGGTCGCGGTTCTTGTTTGT
GGATCGCTGTGATCGTCACTTGGTGAGTAGCGGGCTGCTGGGCTGGCCGGGGCTTTCGTGGCCGCCGGGC
CGCTCGGTGGGACGGAAGCGTGTGGAGAGACCGCCAAGGGCTGTAGTCTGGGTCCGCGAGCAAGGTTGCC
CTGAACTGGGGGTTGGGGGGAGCGCAGCAAAATGGCGGCTGTTCCCGAGTCTTGAATGGAAGACGCTTGT
GAGGCGGGCTGTGAGGTCGTTGAAACAAGGTGGGGGGCATGGTGGGCGGCAAGAACCCAAGGTCTTGAGG
CCTTCGCTAATGCGGGAAAGCTCTTATTCGGGTGAGATGGGCTGGGGCACCATCTGGGGACCCTGACGTG
AAGTTTGTCACTGACTGGAGAACTCGGTTTGTCGTCTGTTGCGGGGGCGGCAGTTATGGCGGTGCCGTTG
GGCAGTGCACCCGTACCTTTGGGAGCGCGCGCCCTCGTCGTGTCGTGACGTCACCCGTTCTGTTGGCTTA
TAATGCAGGGTGGGGCCACCTGCCGGTAGGTGTGCGGTAGGCTTTTCTCCGTCGCAGGACGCAGGGTTCG
GGCCTAGGGTAGGCTCTCCTGAATCGACAGGCGCCGGACCTCTGGTGAGGGGAGGGATAAGTGAGGCGTC
AGTTTCTTTGGTCGGTTTTATGTACCTATCTTCTTAAGTAGCTGAAGCTCCGGTTTTGAACTATGCGCTC
GGGGTTGGCGAGTGTGTTTTGTGAAGTTTTTTAGGCACCTTTTGAAATGTAATCATTTGGGTCAATATGT
AATTTTCAGTGTTAGACTAGTAAATTGTCCGCTAAATTCTGGCCGTTTTTGGCTTTTTTGTTAGACAGTT
AATTAAGCCACCATGAGCGAGCTGATCAAGGAGAACATGCACATGAAGCTGTACATGGAGGGCACCGTGA
ACAACCACCACTTCAAGTGCACATCCGAGGGCGAAGGCAAGCCCTACGAGGGCACCCAGACCATGAAGAT
CAAGGTGGTCGAGGGCGGCCCTCTCCCCTTCGCCTTCGACATCCTGGCTACCAGCTTCATGTACGGCAGC
AAAGCCTTCATCAACCACACCCAGGGCATCCCCGACTTCTTTAAGCAGTCCTTCCCTGAGGGCTTCACAT
GGGAGAGAATCACCACATACGAAGACGGGGGCGTGCTGACCGCTACCCAGGACACCAGCTTCCAGAACGG
CTGCATCATCTACAACGTCAAGATCAACGGGGTGAACTTCCCATCCAACGGCCCTGTGATGCAGAAGAAA
ACACGCGGCTGGGAGGCCAACACCGAGATGCTGTACCCCGCTGACGGCGGCCTGAGAGGCCACAGCCAGA
TGGCCCTGAAGCTCGTGGGCGGGGGCTACCTGCACTGCTCCTTCAAGACCACATACAGATCCAAGAAACC
CGCTAAGAACCTCAAGATGCCCGGCTTCCACTTCGTGGACCACAGACTGGAAAGAATCAAGGAGGCCGAC
AAAGAGACCTACGTCGAGCAGCACGAGATGGCTGTGGCCAAGTACTGCGACCTCCCTAGCAAACTGGGGC
ACAGATAATAACCTGCAAAAAGAGACCGGTTCACTGTGAAAAGAGACCGGTTCACTGTGAAAAGAGACCG
GTTCACTGTGAAAAGAGACCGGTTCACTGTGAAATGCAGGCGGGCCAGATATACGCGTTGACATTGATTA
TTGACTAGTTATTAATAGTAATCAATTACGGGGTCATTAGTTCATAGCCCATATATGGAGTTCCGCGTTA
CATAACTTACGGTAAATGGCCCGCCTGGCTGACCGCCCAACGACCCCCGCCCATTGACGTCAATAATGAC
GTATGTTCCCATAGTAACGCCAATAGGGACTTTCCATTGACGTCAATGGGTGGAGTATTTACGGTAAACT
GCCCACTTGGCAGTACATCAAGTGTATCATATGCCAAGTACGCCCCCTATTGACGTCAATGACGGTAAAT
GGCCCGCCTGGCATTATGCCCAGTACATGACCTTATGGGACTTTCCTACTTGGCAGTACATCTACGTATT
AGTCATCGCTATTACCATGGTGATGCGGTTTTGGCAGTACATCAATGGGCGTGGATAGCGGTTTGACTCA
CGGGGATTTCCAAGTCTCCACCCCATTGACGTCAATGGGAGTTTGTTTTGGCACCAAAATCAACGGGACT
TTCCAAAATGTCGTAACAACTCCGCCCCATTGACGCAAATGGGCGGTAGGCGTGTACGGTGGGAGGTCTA
TATAAGCAGCGGTAACCCCCGGGTACCGGTCGCCACCATGGTGAGCAAGGGCGAGGAGCTGTTCACCGGG
GTGGTGCCCATCCTGGTCGAGCTGGACGGCGACGTAAACGGCCACAAGTTCAGCGTGTCCGGCGAGGGCG
AGGGCGATGCCACCTACGGCAAGCTGACCCTGAAGTTCATCTGCACCACCGGCAAGCTGCCCGTGCCCTG
GCCCACCCTCGTGACCACCCTGACCTACGGCGTGCAGTGCTTCAGCCGCTACCCCGACCACATGAAGCAG
CACGACTTCTTCAAGTCCGCCATGCCCGAAGGCTACGTCCAGGAGCGCACCATCTTCTTCAAGGACGACG
GCAACTACAAGACCCGCGCCGAGGTGAAGTTCGAGGGCGACACCCTGGTGAACCGCATCGAGCTGAAGGG
CATCGACTTCAAGGAGGACGGCAACATCCTGGGGCACAAGCTGGAGTACAACTACAACAGCCACAACGTC
TATATCATGGCCGACAAGCAGAAGAACGGCATCAAGGTGAACTTCAAGATCCGCCACAACATCGAGGACG
GCAGCGTGCAGCTCGCCGACCACTACCAGCAGAACACCCCCATCGGCGACGGCCCCGTGCTGCTGCCCGA
CAACCACTACCTGAGCACCCAGTCCGCCCTGAGCAAAGACCCCAACGAGAAGCGCGATCACATGGTCCTG
CTGGAGTTCGTGACCGCCGCCGGGATCACTCTCGGCATGGACGAGCTGTACAAGTAAAGCGGCCGCGACT
CTAGAGATCTAGAGAGGAGGATCCGCGAAAAGTCCGGAATTCAGGTGGGAGTACTGCTCAGAGCTACAAC
TCTAGGAGTAGGGACTCCAAGCCTAGAGCTCCAAGAGAGGGTGAAGGGCAGGGAGAAAATTATAGTAATA
GTTGCAATGAGTCACTTGCTTCTAGATCAAGATCAGAGACTCTGCTCTCCGTGTTCACAGCGGACCTTGA
TTTAATGTCATACAATTAAGGCACGCGGTGAATGCCAAGAGCGGAGCCTACAGCTGCACTTGAAGGACAT
CCGAGAGAAGTTAGGAAGGGTGGGGAGAAACAATTCTAGAATGAACCCATCCTGTGCGACACCAATTG
