>Addgene plasmid #72743 | pAWp7-11 | addgene partial sequence | sequence record 136478 | SV40pA-R 5'-GAAATTTGTGATGCTATTGC-3'
TGGGGTGGGCGAAGAACTCCAGCATGAGATCCCCGCGCTGGAGGATCATCCAGCCGGCGTCCCGGAAAAC
GATTCCGAAGCCCAACCTTTCATAGAAGGCGGCGGTGGAATCGAAATCTCGTAGCACGTGTCAGTCCTGC
TCCTCGGCCACGAAGTGCACGCAGTTGCCGGCCGGGTCGCGCAGGGCGAACTCCCGCCCCCACGGCTGCT
CGCCGATCTCGGTCATGG
