>Addgene plasmid #72743 | pAWp7-11 | addgene partial sequence | sequence record 137905 | TagRFPmKate-F1 5'-AGGCCGACAAAGAGACCTAC-3'
CAAACTGGGGCACAGATAATAACCTGCAAAAAGAGACCGGTTCACTGTGAAAAGAGACCGGTTCACTGTG
AAAAGAGACCGGTTCACTGTGAAAAGAGACCGGTTCACTGTGAAATGCAGGCGGGCCAGATATACGCGTT
GACATTGATTATTGACTAGTTATTAATAGTAATCAATTACGGGGTCATTAGTTCATAGCCCATATATGGA
GTTCCGCGTTACATAACTTACGGTAAATGGCCCGCCTGGCTGACCGCCCAACGACCCCCGCCCATTGACG
TCAATAATGACGTATGTTCCCATAGTAACGCCAATAGGGACTTTCCATTGACGTCAATGGGTGGAGTATT
TACGGTAAACTGCCCACTTGGCAGTACATCAAGTGTATCATATGCCAAGTACGCCCCCTATTGACGTCAA
TGACGGTAAATGGCCCGCCTGGCATTATGCCCAGTACATGACCTTATGGGACTTTCCTACTTGGCAGTAC
ATCTACGTATTAGTCATCGCTATTACCATGGTGATGCGGTTTTGGCAGTACATCAATGGGCGTGGATAGC
GGTTTGACTCACGGGGATTTCC
