>Addgene plasmid #72743 | pAWp7-11 | addgene partial sequence | sequence record 137906 | WPRE-R 5'-CATAGCGTAAAAGGAGCAACA-3'
TTTGTAATCCAGAGGTTGATTATCGATAAGCTTGATATCGCAATTGGTGTCGCACAGGATGGGTTCATTC
TAGAATTGTTTCTCCCCACCCTTCCTAACTTCTCTCGGATGTCCTTCAAGTGCAGCTGTAGGCTCCGCTC
TTGGCATTCACCGCGTGCCTTAATTGTATGACATTAAATCAAGGTCCGCTGTGAACACGGAGAGCAGAGT
CTCTGATCTTGATCTAGAAGCAAGTGACTCATTGCAACTATTACTATAATTTTCTCCCTGCCCTTCACCC
TCTCTTGGAGCTCTAGGCTTGGAGTCCCTACTCCTAGAGTTGTAGCTCTGAGCAGTACTCCCACCTGAAT
TCCGGACTTTTCGCGGATCCTCCTCTCTAGATCTCTAGAGTCGCGGCCGCTTTACTTGTACAGCTCGTCC
ATGCCGAGAGTGATCCCGGCGGCGGTCACGAACTCCAGCAGGACCATGTGATCGCGCTTCTCGTTGGGGT
CTTTGCTCA
